Addgene plasmid #19338: pFA6a-kanMX6-P81nmt1-3FLAG
Depositing lab: Eishi Noguchi. Depositing organization: Drexel University. Publication: A vector system for genomic FLAG epitope-tagging in Schizosaccharomyces pombe. Noguchi C, Garabedian MV, Malik M, Noguchi E. Biotechnol J. 2008 Oct;3(9-10):1280-5. doi: 10.1002/biot.200800140. PubMed 18729046.
Backbone
  Vector backbone: pFA6a-kanMX6-P81nmt1-GFP
  Backbone size w/o insert (bp): 5300
  Vector type: Yeast Expression
  Selectable markers: Kanamycin
Growth in bacteria
  Bacterial resistance: Ampicillin, 100 μg/mL
  Growth temperature: 37°C
  Growth strain: DH5alpha
  Copy number: Unknown
Gene/Insert
  Gene/Insert name: 3FLAG
  Species: Flag epitope
  Insert size (bp): 90
  Cloning method: Restriction Enzyme; 5′ cloning site PacI (unknown if destroyed); 3′ cloning site AscI (unknown if destroyed)
  Sequencing primers: 5′ n/a
Terms and licenses: Academic/Nonprofit Terms; Industry Terms: Not Available to Industry
How to cite: pFA6a-kanMX6-P81nmt1-3FLAG was a gift from Eishi Noguchi (Addgene plasmid # 19338 ; http://n2t.net/addgene:19338 ; RRID:Addgene_19338)
