[The description below was written by a language model from this plasmid's Addgene catalogue record and pLannotate feature annotations shown in this document.]
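Description:
pFA6a-kanMX6-P81nmt1-3FLAG is a member of the pFA6a family of PCR-template plasmids, built for genomic FLAG epitope tagging in the fission yeast Schizosaccharomyces pombe. It was derived from pFA6a-kanMX6-P81nmt1-GFP by placing a roughly 90 bp 3xFLAG coding segment between the PacI and AscI sites, presumably in place of the GFP module, although the record does not say so outright. In E. coli it replicates from a high-copy ColE1/pUC-type origin and is selected with ampicillin through the β-lactamase gene. The short bom, rop and lacI fragments and the flanking SP6 and T7 promoters are backbone remnants with no role in the yeast application. No yeast replication origin is annotated, which fits a template meant for chromosomal integration rather than episomal maintenance.

The functional module consists of the kanMX marker on the reverse strand, followed on the forward strand by a thiamine-repressible nmt1 promoter, the FLAG repeats and the S. cerevisiae ADH1 terminator. kanMX is listed as kanamycin selection and is conventionally selected with G418 in yeast. The plasmid name indicates the P81 variant, the weakest of the attenuated nmt1 promoters. The automated annotation labels the element as the medium-strength P41 version, likely because these variants differ by only a few bases; the record does not resolve the discrepancy. The marker–promoter–tag arrangement is typical of cassettes amplified with primers carrying homology to a target locus and integrated upstream of a gene's coding region. This places the gene under regulatable nmt1 control and fuses three FLAG epitopes to the protein's N-terminus for detection or immunoprecipitation.
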