Features (pLannotate 1.2.2; 13 found; start..end, strand, type, name):
      1..19      -  promoter       SP6 promoter: promoter for bacteriophage SP6 RNA polymerase
     82..133     -  misc_feature   bom (fragment): basis of mobility region from pBR322
    235..270     -  CDS            rop (fragment): Rop protein, which maintains plasmids at low copy number; rop
    365..469     +  promoter       AmpR promoter: bla
    470..1330    +  CDS            AmpR: β-lactamase; bla; confers resistance to ampicillin, carbenicillin, and related antibiotics
   1501..2089    +  rep_origin     ori: high-copy-number ColE1/pMB1/pBR322/pUC origin of replication
   2272..2325    +  CDS            lacI (fragment): lac repressor; lacI; The lac repressor binds to the lac operator to inhibit transcription in E. coli. This inhibition can be relieved by adding lactose or isopropyl-β-D-thiogalactopyranoside (IPTG).
   2347..2365    +  promoter       T7 promoter: promoter for bacteriophage T7 RNA polymerase
   2470..3826    -  gene           kanMX: yeast selectable marker conferring kanamycin resistance (Wach et al., 1994)
   3871..5022    +  promoter       nmt1 P41 promoter: mutant nmt1 promoter from Schizosaccharomyces pombe, conferring medium strength thiamine-repressible expression
   5043..5063    +  CDS            FLAG (fragment): FLAG® epitope tag, followed by an enterokinase cleavage site
   5064..5107    +  CDS            3xFLAG (fragment): three tandem FLAG® epitope tags
   5135..5322    +  terminator     ADH1 terminator: S. cerevisiae ADH1; transcription terminator for the S. cerevisiae alcohol dehydrogenase 1 (ADH1) gene
>Addgene plasmid #19338 | pFA6a-kanMX6-P81nmt1-3FLAG | addgene full sequence | sequence record 240594 | Addgene NGS Result
TCTATAGTGTCACCTAAATCGTATGTGTATGATACATAAGGTTATGTATTAATTGTAGCCGCGTTCTAAC
GACAATATGTCCATATGGTGCACTCTCAGTACAATCTGCTCTGATGCCGCATAGTTAAGCCAGCCCCGAC
ACCCGCCAACACCCGCTGACGCGCCCTGACGGGCTTGTCTGCTCCCGGCATCCGCTTACAGACAAGCTGT
GACCGTCTCCGGGAGCTGCATGTGTCAGAGGTTTTCACCGTCATCACCGAAACGCGCGAGACGAAAGGGC
CTCGTGATACGCCTATTTTTATAGGTTAATGTCATGATAATAATGGTTTCTTAGACGTCAGGTGGCACTT
TTCGGGGAAATGTGCGCGGAACCCCTATTTGTTTATTTTTCTAAATACATTCAAATATGTATCCGCTCAT
GAGACAATAACCCTGATAAATGCTTCAATAATATTGAAAAAGGAAGAGTATGAGTATTCAACATTTCCGT
GTCGCCCTTATTCCCTTTTTTGCGGCATTTTGCCTTCCTGTTTTTGCTCACCCAGAAACGCTGGTGAAAG
TAAAAGATGCTGAAGATCAGTTGGGTGCACGAGTGGGTTACATCGAACTGGATCTCAACAGCGGTAAGAT
CCTTGAGAGTTTTCGCCCCGAAGAACGTTTTCCAATGATGAGCACTTTTAAAGTTCTGCTATGTGGCGCG
GTATTATCCCGTATTGACGCCGGGCAAGAGCAACTCGGTCGCCGCATACACTATTCTCAGAATGACTTGG
TTGAGTACTCACCAGTCACAGAAAAGCATCTTACGGATGGCATGACAGTAAGAGAATTATGCAGTGCTGC
CATAACCATGAGTGATAACACTGCGGCCAACTTACTTCTGACAACGATCGGAGGACCGAAGGAGCTAACC
GCTTTTTTGCACAACATGGGGGATCATGTAACTCGCCTTGATCGTTGGGAACCGGAGCTGAATGAAGCCA
TACCAAACGACGAGCGTGACACCACGATGCCTGTAGCAATGGCAACAACGTTGCGCAAACTATTAACTGG
CGAACTACTTACTCTAGCTTCCCGGCAACAATTAATAGACTGGATGGAGGCGGATAAAGTTGCAGGACCA
CTTCTGCGCTCGGCCCTTCCGGCTGGCTGGTTTATTGCTGATAAATCTGGAGCCGGTGAGCGTGGGTCTC
GCGGTATCATTGCAGCACTGGGGCCAGATGGTAAGCCCTCCCGTATCGTAGTTATCTACACGACGGGGAG
TCAGGCAACTATGGATGAACGAAATAGACAGATCGCTGAGATAGGTGCCTCACTGATTAAGCATTGGTAA
CTGTCAGACCAAGTTTACTCATATATACTTTAGATTGATTTAAAACTTCATTTTTAATTTAAAAGGATCT
AGGTGAAGATCCTTTTTGATAATCTCATGACCAAAATCCCTTAACGTGAGTTTTCGTTCCACTGAGCGTC
AGACCCCGTAGAAAAGATCAAAGGATCTTCTTGAGATCCTTTTTTTCTGCGCGTAATCTGCTGCTTGCAA
ACAAAAAAACCACCGCTACCAGCGGTGGTTTGTTTGCCGGATCAAGAGCTACCAACTCTTTTTCCGAAGG
TAACTGGCTTCAGCAGAGCGCAGATACCAAATACTGTTCTTCTAGTGTAGCCGTAGTTAGGCCACCACTT
CAAGAACTCTGTAGCACCGCCTACATACCTCGCTCTGCTAATCCTGTTACCAGTGGCTGCTGCCAGTGGC
GATAAGTCGTGTCTTACCGGGTTGGACTCAAGACGATAGTTACCGGATAAGGCGCAGCGGTCGGGCTGAA
CGGGGGGTTCGTGCACACAGCCCAGCTTGGAGCGAACGACCTACACCGAACTGAGATACCTACAGCGTGA
GCTATGAGAAAGCGCCACGCTTCCCGAAGGGAGAAAGGCGGACAGGTATCCGGTAAGCGGCAGGGTCGGA
ACAGGAGAGCGCACGAGGGAGCTTCCAGGGGGAAACGCCTGGTATCTTTATAGTCCTGTCGGGTTTCGCC
ACCTCTGACTTGAGCGTCGATTTTTGTGATGCTCGTCAGGGGGGCGGAGCCTATGGAAAAACGCCAGCAA
CGCGGCCTTTTTACGGTTCCTGGCCTTTTGCTGGCCTTTTGCTCACATGTTCTTTCCTGCGTTATCCCCT
GATTCTGTGGATAACCGTATTACCGCCTTTGAGTGAGCTGATACCGCTCGCCGCAGCCGAACGACCGAGC
GCAGCGAGTCAGTGAGCGAGGAAGCGGAAGAGCGCCCAATACGCAAACCGCCTCTCCCCGCGCGTTGGCC
GATTCATTAATGCAGGTTAACCTGGCTTATCGAAATTAATACGACTCACTATAGGGAGACCGGCAGATCC
GCGGCCGCATAGGCCACTAGTGGATCTGATATCATCGATGAATTCGAGCTCGTTTAAACTGGATGGCGGC
GTTAGTATCGAATCGACAGCAGTATAGCGACCAGCATTCACATACGATTGACGCATGATATTACTTTCTG
CGCACTTAACTTCGCATCTGGGCAGATGATGTCGAGGCGAAAAAAAATATAAATCACGCTAACATTTGAT
TAAAATAGAACAACTACAATATAAAAAAACTATACAAATGACAAGTTCTTGAAAACAAGAATCTTTTTAT
TGTCAGTACTGATTAGAAAAACTCATCGAGCATCAAATGAAACTGCAATTTATTCATATCAGGATTATCA
ATACCATATTTTTGAAAAAGCCGTTTCTGTAATGAAGGAGAAAACTCACCGAGGCAGTTCCATAGGATGG
CAAGATCCTGGTATCGGTCTGCGATTCCGACTCGTCCAACATCAATACAACCTATTAATTTCCCCTCGTC
AAAAATAAGGTTATCAAGTGAGAAATCACCATGAGTGACGACTGAATCCGGTGAGAATGGCAAAAGCTTA
TGCATTTCTTTCCAGACTTGTTCAACAGGCCAGCCATTACGCTCGTCATCAAAATCACTCGCATCAACCA
AACCGTTATTCATTCGTGATTGCGCCTGAGCGAGACGAAATACGCGATCGCTGTTAAAAGGACAATTACA
AACAGGAATCGAATGCAACCGGCGCAGGAACACTGCCAGCGCATCAACAATATTTTCACCTGAATCAGGA
TATTCTTCTAATACCTGGAATGCTGTTTTGCCGGGGATCGCAGTGGTGAGTAACCATGCATCATCAGGAG
TACGGATAAAATGCTTGATGGTCGGAAGAGGCATAAATTCCGTCAGCCAGTTTAGTCTGACCATCTCATC
TGTAACATCATTGGCAACGCTACCTTTGCCATGTTTCAGAAACAACTCTGGCGCATCGGGCTTCCCATAC
AATCGATAGATTGTCGCACCTGATTGCCCGACATTATCGCGAGCCCATTTATACCCATATAAATCAGCAT
CCATGTTGGAATTTAATCGCGGCCTCGAAACGTGAGTCTTTTCCTTACCCATGGTTGTTTATGTTCGGAT
GTGATGTGAGAACTGTATCCTAGCAAGATTTTAAAAGGAAGTATATGAAAGAAGAACCTCAGTGGCAAAT
CCTAACCTTTTATATTTCTCTACAGGGGCGCGGCGTGGGGACAATTCAACGCGTCTGTGAGGGGAGCGTT
TCCCTGCTCGCAGGTCTGCAGCGAGGAGCCGTAATTTTTGCTTCGCGCCGTGCGGCCATCAAAATGTATG
GATGCAAATGATTATACATGGGGATGTATGGGCTAAATGTACGGGCGACAGTCACATCATGCCCCTGAGC
TGCGCACGTCAAGACTGTCAAGGAGGGTATTCTGGGCCTCCATGTCGCTGGCCGGGTGACCCGGCGGGGA
CGAGGCAAGCTAAACAGATCTCGCCATAAAAGACAGAATAAGTCATCAGCGGTTGTTTCATTTCCTATAT
TTTTTTTTTATTTTTTTATTTTTTAATAAGGGAAAATTTAACGTCTAAGGATACAGAAGATTGTTAGCAC
ATTAAAGTAATAAAGGCTTAAGTAGTAAGTGCCTTAGCATGTTATTGTATTTCAAAGGACATAATCTAAA
ATAATAACAATATCATTTCTCACAAGTTATTCAATTTTCTTTTTTTTTTCTAATAATATCAAGAATGTAT
TATTTGTTTGACATAAGTCAACTAATTTATTTAATATGCTGGATTAATCTTGCAGACATGTAAATTAACA
AGTTTTAGTCAAATAACGTTGAAGTTTCAATGAACTCAAATAATTTCTCTTTTTTTTTATATAACCATAA
TCTGATTTATATTTTCCGCAGGGATCAACTGAAGTTATGACATTTGGATTGGATCACTTATAACCTTGGT
CGCCAAATAATACAAAAATCAGCGTTATAAAACAAAGAAGGTTTTTGTTAAGAAATTAATCCTCTTTCTT
GATAAGAAAGTTGAACCGAAATTGCAGATACTGATATATGAAAATAATACCCACAATTTTGGGAATAGCG
CAAGCCTCAATTTAAACAATAGGTGAGGACACATGATAATGACCTCAATGATTGTTAGAAGAAAAGAGCC
TCATTACAAAATCGAAAAATGAATGGTTGGGTACAAGTTTCCAAAACATGGTAAAGTGGACTTTGCGTAT
GAGACGTAAATAGAAAAAAACACTTGTTATATGTTTTCTAGAATTATTGTTGTCTCTTTATGGTTGGATG
ATGCAAAATAGTAATTTCGGTTAGTTGCTGTAAAACACCACGAGACAAATAGATATGGATATTTATTAAA
TCAGGAAAAACGTAACTCTCGGCTACTGGATGGTTCAGTCACCCAACGATTACTGGGGAGAGAAAACAGG
GCAAAAGCAAAGCTTAAAGGAATCCGATTGTCATTCGGCAATGTGCAGCGAAACTAAAAACCGGATAATG
GACCTGTTAATCGAAACATTGAAGATGGAAGAGGAATCCTGGCATATCATCAATTGAATAAGTTGAATTA
ATTATTTCAATCTCATTCTCACTTTCTGACTTATAGTCGCTTTGTTAAATCATGTCTTTAATTAATATGG
ACTACAAGGACGACGATGACAAGGATTACAAAGATGACGACGATAAGGACTATAAGGACGATGATGATAA
ATAGGGCGCGCCACTTCTAAATAAGCGAATTTCTTATGATTTATGATTTTTATTATTAAATAAGTTATAA
AAAAAATAAGTGTATACAAATTTTAAAGTGACTCTTAGGTTTTAAAACGAAAATTCTTATTCTTGAGTAA
CTCTTTCCTGTAGGTCAGGTTGCTTTCTCAGGTATAGTATGAGGTCGCTCTTATTGACCACACCTCTACC
GGCAGATCCGCTAGGGATAACAGGGTAATATAGATCCGTCGACCTGCAGCGTACGAAGCTTCAGCTGGCG
GCCGCGT
