>Addgene plasmid #19338 | pFA6a-kanMX6-P81nmt1-3FLAG | addgene partial sequence | sequence record 25099 | SP6 5'-ATTTAGGTGACACTATAG-3'
CGACTCGTCGCNGCGGTCGACGGATCTATATTACCCTGTTATCCCTAGCGGATCTGCCGGTAGAGGTGTG
GTCAATAAGAGCGACCTCATACTATACCTGAGAAAGCAACCTGACCTACAGGAAAGAGTTACTCAAGAAT
AAGAATTTTCGTTTTAAAACCTAAGAGTCACTTTAAAATTTGTATACACTTATTTTTTTTATAACTTATT
TAATAATAAAAATCATAAATCATAAGAAATTCGCTTATTTAGAAGTGGCGCGCCCTATTTATCATCATCG
TCCTTATAGTCCTTATCGTCGTCATCTTTGTAATCCTTGTCATCGTCGTCCTTGTAGTCCATATTAATTA
AAGACATGATTTAACAAAGCGACTATAAGTCAGAAAGTGAGAATGAGATTGAAATAATTAATTCAACTTA
TTCAATTGATGATATGCCAGGATTCCTCTTCCATCTTCAATGTTTCGATTAACAGGTCCATTATCCGGTT
TTTAGTTTCGCTGCACATTGCCGAATGACAATCGGATTCCTTTAAGCTTTGCTTTTGCCCTGTTTTCTCT
CCCCAGTAATCGTTGGGTGACTGAACCATCCAGTAGCCGAGAGTTACGTTTTTCCTGATTTAATAAATAT
CCATATCTATTTGTCTCGTGGTGTTTTACAGCAACTAACCGAAATTACTATTTTGCATCATCCAACCATA
AAGAGACNACAATAATTCTAGAAAACATATAACAGGTGNTTTTTTCTATTTACGTCTCATACGCNAAGTC
ACTTTACCATGGTTTGGGAACTGGNACCCCACCATCTTTTTNGATTG
